>Addgene plasmid #69504 | pECE HA AMPKa1 WT | addgene full sequence | sequence record 179036 | Addgene NGS Result
AGGGTGTGGAAAGTCCCCAGGCTCCCCAGCAGGCAGAAGTATGCAAAGCATGCATCTCAATTAGTCAGCA
AGGAAAGTCCCCAGGCTCCCCAGCAGGCAGAAGTATGCAAAGCATGCATCTCAATTAGTCAGCAACCATA
GTCCCGCCCCTAACTCCGCCCATCCCGCCCCTAACTCCGCCCAGTTCCGCCCATTCTCCGCCCCATGGCT
GACTAATTTTTTTTATTTATGCAGAGGCCGAGGCCGCCTCGGCCTCTGAGCTATTCCAGAAGTAGTGAAG
AGGCTTTTTTGGAGGAGATCTAAGCTTGCCGCCACCATGTATGATGTTCCTGATTATGCTAGCCTCCCGG
GGAATTCGGCGACAGCCGAGAAGCAGAAACACGACGGGCGGGTGAAGATCGGCCACTACATTCTGGGTGA
CACGCTGGGGGTCGGCACCTTCGGCAAAGTGAAGGTTGGCAAACATGAATTGACTGGGCATAAAGTAGCT
GTGAAGATACTCAATCGACAGAAGATTCGGAGCCTTGATGTGGTAGGAAAAATCCGCAGAGAAATTCAGA
ACCTCAAGCTTTTCAGGCATCCTCATATAATTAAACTGTACCAGGTCATCAGTACACCATCTGATATTTT
CATGGTGATGGAATATGTCTCAGGAGGAGAGCTATTTGATTATATCTGTAAGAATGGAAGGCTGGATGAA
AAAGAAAGTCGGCGTCTGTTCCAACAGATCCTTTCTGGTGTGGATTATTGTCACAGGCATATGGTGGTCC
ATAGAGATTTGAAACCTGAAAATGTCCTGCTTGATGCACACATGAATGCAAAGATAGCTGATTTTGGTCT
TTCAAACATGATGTCAGATGGTGAATTTTTAAGAACAAGTTGTGGCTCACCCAACTATGCTGCACCAGAA
GTAATTTCAGGAAGATTGTATGCAGGCCCAGAGGTAGATATATGGAGCAGTGGGGTTATTCTCTATGCTT
TATTATGTGGAACCCTTCCATTTGATGATGACCATGTGCCAACTCTTTTTAAGAAGATATGTGATGGGAT
CTTCTATACCCCTCAATATTTAAATCCTTCTGTGATTAGCCTTTTGAAACATATGCTGCAGGTGGATCCC
ATGAAGAGGGCCACAATCAAAGATATCAGGGAACATGAATGGTTTAAACAGGACCTTCCAAAATATCTCT
TTCCTGAGGATCCATCATATAGTTCAACCATGATTGATGATGAAGCCTTAAAAGAAGTATGTGAAAAGTT
TGAGTGCTCAGAAGAGGAAGTTCTCAGCTGTCTTTACAACAGAAATCACCAGGATCCTTTGGCAGTTGCC
TACCATCTCATAATAGATAACAGGAGAATAATGAATGAAGCCAAAGATTTCTATTTGGCGACAAGCCCAC
CTGATTCTTTTCTTGATGATCATCACCTGACTCGGCCCCATCCTGAAAGAGTACCATTCTTGGTTGCTGA
AACACCAAGGGCACGCCATACCCTTGATGAATTAAATCCACAGAAATCCAAACACCAAGGTGTAAGGAAA
GCAAAATGGCATTTAGGAATTAGAAGTCAAAGTCGACCAAATGATATTATGGCAGAAGTATGTAGAGCAA
TCAAACAATTGGATTATGAATGGAAGGTTGTAAACCCATATTATTTGCGTGTACGAAGGAAGAATCCTGT
GACAAGCACTTACTCCAAAATGAGTCTACAGTTATACCAAGTGGATAGTAGAACTTATCTACTGGATTTC
CGTAGTATTGATGATGAAATTACAGAAGCCAAATCAGGGACTGCTACTCCACAGAGATCGGGATCAGTTA
GCAACTATCGATCTTGCCAAAGGAGTGATTCAGATGCTGAGGCTCAAGGAAAATCCTCAGAAGTTTCTCT
TACCTCATCTGTGACCTCACTTGACTCTTCTCCTGTTGACCTAACTCCAAGACCTGGAAGTCACACAATA
GAATTTTTTGAGATGTGTGCAAATCTAATTAAAATTCTTGCACAATAATCTAGATAAGTAATGATCATAA
TCAGCCATATCACATCTGTAGAGGTTTTACTTGCTTTAAAAAACCTCCCACACCTCCCCCTGAACCTGAA
ACATAAAATGAATGCAATTGTTGTTGTTAACTTGTTTATTGCAGCTTATAATGGTTACAAATAAAGCAAT
AGCATCACAAATTTCACAAATAAAGCATTTTTTTCACTGCATTCTAGTTGTGGTTTGTCCAAACTCATCA
ATGTATCTTATCATGTCTGGATCCTCTACGCCGGACGCATCGTGGCCGGCATCACCGGCGCCACAGGTGC
GGTTGCTGGCGCCTATATCGCCGACATCACCGATGGGGAAGATCGGGCTCGCCACTTCGGGCTCATGAGC
GCTTGTTTCGGCGTGGGTATGGTGGCAGGCCCCGTGGCCGGGGGACTGTTGGGCGCCATCTCCTTGCATG
CACCATTCCTTGCGGCGGCGGTGCTCAACGGCCTCAACCTACTACTGGGCTGCTTCCTAATGCAGGAGTC
GCATAAGGGAGAGCGTCGATATGCGGTGTGAAATACCGCACAGATGCGTAAGGAGAAAATACCGCATCAG
GCGCTCTTCCGCTTCCTCGCTCACTGACTCGCTGCGCTCGGTCGTTCGGCTGCGGCGAGCGGTATCAGCT
CACTCAAAGGCGGTAATACGGTTATCCACAGAATCAGGGGATAACGCAGGAAAGAACATGTGAGCAAAAG
GCCAGCAAAAGGCCAGGAACCGTAAAAAGGCCGCGTTGCTGGCGTTTTTCCATAGGCTCCGCCCCCCTGA
CGAGCATCACAAAAATCGACGCTCAAGTCAGAGGTGGCGAAACCCGACAGGACTATAAAGATACCAGGCG
TTTCCCCCTGGAAGCTCCCTCGTGCGCTCTCCTGTTCCGACCCTGCCGCTTACCGGATACCTGTCCGCCT
TTCTCCCTTCGGGAAGCGTGGCGCTTTCTCATAGCTCACGCTGTAGGTATCTCAGTTCGGTGTAGGTCGT
TCGCTCCAAGCTGGGCTGTGTGCACGAACCCCCCGTTCAGCCCGACCGCTGCGCCTTATCCGGTAACTAT
CGTCTTGAGTCCAACCCGGTAAGACACGACTTATCGCCACTGGCAGCAGCCACTGGTAACAGGATTAGCA
GAGCGAGGTATGTAGGCGGTGCTACAGAGTTCTTGAAGTGGTGGCCTAACTACGGCTACACTAGAAGGAC
AGTATTTGGTATCTGCGCTCTGCTGAAGCCAGTTACCTTCGGAAAAAGAGTTGGTAGCTCTTGATCCGGC
AAACAAACCACCGCTGGTAGCGGTGGTTTTTTTGTTTGCAAGCAGCAGATTACGCGCAGAAAAAAAGGAT
CTCAAGAAGATCCTTTGATCTTTTCTACGGGGTCTGACGCTCAGTGGAACGAAAACTCACGTTAAGGGAT
TTTGGTCATGAGATTATCAAAAAGGATCTTCACCTAGATCCTTTTAAATTAAAAATGAAGTTTTAAATCA
ATCTAAAGTATATATGAGTAAACTTGGTCTGACAGTTACCAATGCTTAATCAGTGAGGCACCTATCTCAG
CGATCTGTCTATTTCGTTCATCCATAGTTGCCTGACTCCCCGTCGTGTAGATAACTACGATACGGGAGGG
CTTACCATCTGGCCCCAGTGCTGCAATGATACCGCGAGACCCACGCTCACCGGCTCCAGATTTATCAGCA
ATAAACCAGCCAGCCGGAAGGGCCGAGCGCAGAAGTGGTCCTGCAACTTTATCCGCCTCCATCCAGTCTA
TTAATTGTTGCCGGGAAGCTAGAGTAAGTAGTTCGCCAGTTAATAGTTTGCGCAACGTTGTTGCCATTGC
TGCAGGCATCGTGGTGTCACGCTCGTCGTTTGGTATGGCTTCATTCAGCTCCGGTTCCCAACGATCAAGG
CGAGTTACATGATCCCCCATGTTGTGCAAAAAAGCGGTTAGCTCCTTCGGTCCTCCGATCGTTGTCAGAA
GTAAGTTGGCCGCAGTGTTATCACTCATGGTTATGGCAGCACTGCATAATTCTCTTACTGTCATGCCATC
CGTAAGATGCTTTTCTGTGACTGGTGAGTACTCAACCAAGTCATTCTGAGAATAGTGTATGCGGCGACCG
AGTTGCTCTTGCCCGGCGTCAACACGGGATAATACCGCGCCACATAGCAGAACTTTAAAAGTGCTCATCA
TTGGAAAACGTTCTTCGGGGCGAAAACTCTCAAGGATCTTACCGCTGTTGAGATCCAGTTCGATGTAACC
CACTCGTGCACCCAACTGATCTTCAGCATCTTTTACTTTCACCAGCGTTTCTGGGTGAGCAAAAACAGGA
AGGCAAAATGCCGCAAAAAAGGGAATAAGGGCGACACGGAAATGTTGAATACTCATACTCTTCCTTTTTC
AATATTATTGAAGCATTTATCAGGGTTATTGTCTCATGAGCGGATACATATTTGAATGTATTTAGAAAAA
TAAACAAATAGGGGTTCCGCGCACATTTCCCCGAAAAGTGCCACCTGACCTTCTGAGGCGGAAAGAACCA
GCTGTGGAATGTGTGTCAGTT
Features (pLannotate 1.2.2; 9 found; start..end, strand, type, name):
    359..2005    +  CDS            PRKAA1: AAPK1_HUMAN - Also known as AMPK1. Experimental evidence at protein level: Swiss-Prot protein existence level 1. Catalytic subunit of AMP-activated protein kinase (AMPK), an energy sensor protein kinase that plays a key role in regulating cellular energy metabolism. In response to reduction of intracellular ATP levels, AMPK activates energy-producing pathways and inhibits energy-consuming processes: inhibits protein, carbohydrate and lipid biosynthesis, as well as cell growth and proliferation. AMPK acts via direct phosphorylation of metabolic enzymes, and by longer-term effects via phosphoryl
   2021..2106    +  CDS            large T antigen (fragment): large T antigen from SV40 (simian virus 40)
   2129..2263    +  polyA_signal   SV40 poly(A) signal: SV40 polyadenylation signal
   2258..2539    +  CDS            TcR (fragment): tetracycline efflux protein; tet; confers resistance to tetracycline
   2539..2591    +  misc_feature   bom (fragment): basis of mobility region from pBR322
   2777..3365    -  rep_origin     ori: high-copy-number ColE1/pMB1/pBR322/pUC origin of replication
   3536..4396    -  CDS            AmpR: β-lactamase; bla; confers resistance to ampicillin, carbenicillin, and related antibiotics
   4397..4501    -  promoter       AmpR promoter: bla
   4533..295     +  promoter       SV40 promoter (across the origin): SV40 enhancer and early promoter
