[The description below was written by a language model from this plasmid's Addgene catalogue record and pLannotate feature annotations shown in this document.]
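Description:
pECE HA AMPKa1 WT is a small mammalian expression plasmid built on the pECE backbone, carrying the wild-type human PRKAA1 coding sequence, which encodes the alpha-1 catalytic subunit of AMP-activated protein kinase (AMPK). The catalogue lists a total size of about 4.6 kb, in line with the 4,571 nt sequenced record. In bacteria it is maintained through a high-copy ColE1/pUC-type origin and selected with ampicillin via the β-lactamase gene and its own promoter. Short remnants of the tetracycline resistance gene and the pBR322 bom region are also annotated; these are backbone leftovers and are not expected to be functional.

The expression cassette is simple: the SV40 enhancer and early promoter drives the PRKAA1 open reading frame, which was inserted between EcoRI and XbaI sites that both remain intact. It is followed by a fragment of SV40 large T antigen sequence and the SV40 polyadenylation signal for transcript processing. The catalogue records an N-terminal HA epitope tag on the insert, which allows detection or immunoprecipitation of the exogenous kinase with anti-HA antibodies, although the tag is not separately annotated in the feature table. The cDNA came from an ORFeome library clone. The vector type is listed as both mammalian expression and retroviral, but the feature table shows no LTRs, packaging signal or other retroviral elements, nor any mammalian selection marker, so the plasmid appears suited to transient transfection. Its stated purpose is expression of AMPK alpha-1 in mammalian cells, and the associated work concerned identifying AMPK phosphorylation sites and substrates.
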