Addgene plasmid #69504: pECE HA AMPKa1 WT
Purpose: Expresses AMPK alpha1 in mammalian cells
Depositing lab: Anne Brunet. Depositing organization: Stanford University. Publication: Identification of AMPK Phosphorylation Sites Reveals a Network of Proteins Involved in Cell Invasion and Facilitates Large-Scale Substrate Prediction. Schaffer BE, Levin RS, Hertz NT, Maures TJ, Schoof ML, Hollstein PE, Benayoun BA, Banko MR, Shaw RJ, Shokat KM, Brunet A. Cell Metab. 2015 Nov 3;22(5):907-21. doi: 10.1016/j.cmet.2015.09.009. Epub 2015 Oct 8. PubMed 26456332.
Backbone
  Vector backbone: pECE
  Backbone size w/o insert (bp): 2900
  Total vector size (bp): 4589
  Vector type: Mammalian Expression, Retroviral
Growth in bacteria
  Bacterial resistance: Ampicillin, 100 μg/mL
  Growth temperature: 37°C
  Growth strain: NEB Stable
  Copy number: High Copy
Gene/Insert
  Gene/Insert name: 5'-AMP-activated protein kinase catalytic subunit alpha-1 (alt names: PRKAA1; AMPK1)
  Species: H. sapiens (human)
  GenBank ID: BC037303
  Entrez Gene: PRKAA1 (a.k.a. AMPK, AMPK alpha 1, AMPKa1)
  Promoter: SV40 early promoter
  Tag / fusion protein: HA (N terminal on insert)
  Cloning method: Restriction Enzyme; 5′ cloning site EcoRI (not destroyed); 3′ cloning site XbaI (not destroyed)
  Sequencing primers: 5′ CATTCTCCGCCCCATGGCTGAC; 3′ GTTTCAGGTTCAGGGGGAGGTG
Resource information
  A portion of this plasmid was derived from a plasmid made by: cDNA is from the Orfeome library (Open Biosystems)
Terms and licenses: Academic/Nonprofit Terms; Industry Terms: Not Available to Industry
How to cite: pECE HA AMPKa1 WT was a gift from Anne Brunet (Addgene plasmid # 69504 ; http://n2t.net/addgene:69504 ; RRID:Addgene_69504)
