>Addgene plasmid #69504 | pECE HA AMPKa1 WT | addgene partial sequence | sequence record 142589 | SV40pro-F 5'-TATTTATGCAGAGGCCGAGG-3'
AGAGGCTTTTTTGGAGGAGATCTAAGCTTGCCGCCACCATGTATGATGTTCCTGATTATGCTAGCCTCCC
GGGGAATTCGGCGACAGCCGAGAAGCAGAAACACGACGGGCGGGTGAAGATCGGCCACTACATTCTGGGT
GACACGCTGGGGGTCGGCACCTTCGGCAAAGTGAAGGTTGGCAAACATGAATTGACTGGGCATAAAGTAG
CTGTGAAGATACTCAATCGACAGAAGATTCGGAGCCTTGATGTGGTAGGAAAAATCCGCAGAGAAATTCA
GAACCTCAAGCTTTTCAGGCATCCTCATATAATTAAACTGTACCAGGTCATCAGTACACCATCTGATATT
TTCATGGTGATGGAATATGTCTCAGGAGGAGAGCTATTTGATTATATCTGTAAGAATGGAAGGCTGGATG
AAAAAGAAAGTCGGCGTCTGTTCCAACAGATCCTTTCTGGTGTGGATTATTGTCACAGGCATATGGTGGT
CCATAGAGATTTGAAACCTGAAAATGTCCTGCTTGATGCACACATGAATGCAAAGATAGCTGATTTTGGT
CTTTCAAACATGATGTCAGATGGTGAATTTTTAAGAACAAGTTGTGGCTCACCCAACTATGCTGCACCAG
AAGTAATTTCAGGAAGATTGTATGCAGGCCCAGAGGTAGATATATGGAGCAGTGGGGTTATTCTCTATGC
TTTATTATGTGGAACC
