>Addgene plasmid #69504 | pECE HA AMPKa1 WT | addgene partial sequence | sequence record 142868 | pAdTrack-MCS 5'-GGGAGGTGTGGGAGGTTTT-3'
ATGTGATATGGCTGATTATGATCATTACTTATCTAGATTATTGTGCAAGAATTTTAATTAGATTTGCACA
CATCTCAAAAAATTCTATTGTGTGACTTCCAGGTCTTGGAGTTAGGTCAACAGGAGAAGAGTCAAGTGAG
GTCACAGATGAGGTAAGAGAAACTTCTGAGGATTTTCCTTGAGCCTCAGCATCTGAATCACTCCTTTGGC
AAGATCGATAGTTGCTAACTGATCCCGATCTCTGTGGAGTAGCAGTCCCTGATTTGGCTTCTGTAATTTC
ATCATCAATACTACGGAAATCCAGTAGATAAGTTCTACTATCCACTTGGTATAACTGTAGACTCATTTTG
GAGTAAGTGCTTGTCACAGGATTCTTCCTTCGTACACGCAAATAATATGGGTTTACAACCTTCCATTCAT
AATCCAATTGTTTGATTGCTCTACATACTTCTGCCATAATATCATTTGGTCGACTTTGACTTCTAATTCC
TAAATGCCATTTTGCTTTCCTTACACCTTGGTGTTTGGATTTCTGTGGATTTAATTCATCAAGGGTATGG
CGTGCCCTTGGTGTTTCAGCAACCAAGAATGGTACTCTTTCAGGATGGGGCCGAGTCAGGTGATGATCAT
CAAGAAAAGAATCAGGTGGGCTTGTCGCCAAATAGAAATCTTTGGCTTCATTCATTATTCTCCTGTTATC
TATTATGAGATGGTAGGCAACTGCCAAAGGATCCTGGTGATTTCTGTTGTAAAGACAGCTGAGAACTTCC
TCTTCTGAGCACTCAAACTTTTCACATACTTCTTTTAAGGCTTCATCATCAATCATGGTTGAACTATATG
ATGGATCCTCAGGAAAGAGATATTTTGGAAGGTCCTGTTTAAACCATTCATGTTCCCTGATATCTTTGAT
TGTGGCCCTCTTCATGGGATCCACCTGCAGCATATGTTTCAAAAGGCTAATCACAGAAGGATTTAAATAT
TGAGGGGTATAGAAGATCCCATCACATATCTTCTTAAAAAGAGTTGGCACATGGTCATCATCAAA
